Addgene plasmid #14217: pAG415GAL-ccdB-EYFP
Purpose: (Empty Backbone)
Depositing lab: Susan Lindquist. Depositing organization: Whitehead Institute for Biomedical Research. Publication: A suite of Gateway cloning vectors for high-throughput genetic analysis in Saccharomyces cerevisiae. Alberti S, Gitler AD, Lindquist S. Yeast. 2007 Oct . 24(10):913-9. 10.1002/yea.1502 PubMed 17583893.
Backbone
  Vector backbone: pRS415
  Vector type: Yeast Expression ; Gateway Destination
  Selectable markers: LEU2
Growth in bacteria
  Bacterial resistance: Chloramphenicol and Ampicillin, 25 & 100 μg/mL
  Growth temperature: 37°C
  Growth strain: ccdB Survival
  Growth instructions: DB3.1, ccdB Survival
  Copy number: Unknown
Gene/Insert
  Gene/Insert name: None
  Tag / fusion protein: EYFP (C terminal on backbone)
  Cloning method: Gateway Cloning
  Sequencing primers: 5′ GAL1
Terms and licenses: Academic/Nonprofit Terms; Industry Terms: Not Available to Industry
Depositor comments: This plasmid contains the Gateway technology from Invitrogen; Invitrogen requires purchasing of Gateway Clonase for carrying out the Gateway recombinational cloning reaction http://www.invitrogen.com
How to cite: pAG415GAL-ccdB-EYFP was a gift from Susan Lindquist (Addgene plasmid # 14217 ; http://n2t.net/addgene:14217 ; RRID:Addgene_14217)
