[The description below was written by a language model from this plasmid's Addgene catalogue record and pLannotate feature annotations shown in this document.]
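Description:
pAG415GAL-ccdB-EYFP is an empty Gateway destination vector for galactose-inducible expression of C-terminally EYFP-tagged proteins in Saccharomyces cerevisiae, part of a suite of yeast Gateway vectors built for high-throughput genetic analysis. The catalogue lists pRS415 as the backbone, which is normally a centromeric, low-copy LEU2 plasmid. However, the feature table from the sequenced record (about 9.9 kb) annotates a 2μ origin rather than CEN/ARS elements. That pattern is characteristic of a high-copy episomal backbone, so the name and the sequence annotation disagree on this point and the yeast copy number should be verified. In yeast the plasmid is selected through the LEU2 auxotrophic marker under its own promoter. In E. coli it replicates from a high-copy ColE1/pUC-type origin and carries ampicillin resistance. An f1 origin and flanking T3 and T7 promoters remain from the pBluescript-derived framework.

The expression unit consists of the Gal4-regulated GAL1 promoter, a Gateway cassette flanked by attR1 and attR2, an EYFP coding sequence and the CYC1 terminator. The cassette holds a chloramphenicol resistance gene and the ccdB toxin gene, which is why the empty vector is selected on both chloramphenicol and ampicillin and must be propagated in ccdB-tolerant strains. An LR Clonase reaction with an entry clone replaces this cassette with the gene of interest, and loss of ccdB provides counter-selection against unrecombined vector in standard strains. If the incoming open reading frame lacks a stop codon and is in frame, it is expressed as a fusion to EYFP. This allows inducible expression and fluorescence-based localisation or abundance studies in yeast. The record lists no insert, as expected for an empty backbone.
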