Features (pLannotate 1.2.2; 31 found; start..end, strand, type, name):
     69..1411    +  rep_origin     2μ ori: yeast 2μ plasmid origin of replication
   1438..1542    +  promoter       AmpR promoter: bla
   1543..2403    +  CDS            AmpR: β-lactamase; bla; confers resistance to ampicillin, carbenicillin, and related antibiotics
   2574..3162    +  rep_origin     ori: high-copy-number ColE1/pMB1/pBR322/pUC origin of replication
   3345..3437    +  CDS            lacI (fragment): lac repressor; lacI; The lac repressor binds to the lac operator to inhibit transcription in E. coli. This inhibition can be relieved by adding lactose or isopropyl-β-D-thiogalactopyranoside (IPTG).
   3450..3471    +  protein_bind   CAP binding site: CAP binding activates transcription in the presence of cAMP. E. coli catabolite activator protein
   3486..3516    +  promoter       lac promoter: promoter for the E. coli lac operon
   3524..3540    +  protein_bind   lac operator: The lac repressor binds to the lac operator to inhibit transcription in E. coli. This inhibition can be relieved by adding lactose or isopropyl-β-D-thiogalactopyranoside (IPTG). lac repressor encoded by lacI
   3585..3603    +  promoter       T3 promoter: promoter for bacteriophage T3 RNA polymerase
   3627..4068    +  promoter       GAL1 promoter: S. cerevisiae GAL1; inducible promoter, regulated by Gal4
   4083..4103    +  misc_feature   MCS (fragment): pBluescript multiple cloning site
   4107..4231    +  protein_bind   attR1: mutant version of attR; recombination site for the Gateway® LR reaction LR Clonase™
   4256..4286    +  promoter       lac UV5 promoter: E. coli lac promoter with an "up" mutation
   4310..4339    +  promoter       cat promoter (fragment): promoter of the E. coli cat gene encoding chloramphenicol acetyltransferase
   4340..4999    +  CDS            CmR: chloramphenicol acetyltransferase; cat; confers resistance to chloramphenicol
   5178..5336    +  CDS            ccdA (fragment): CCDA_ECO57 - Also known as H, letA. Experimental evidence at protein level: Swiss-Prot protein existence level 1. Antitoxin component of a type II toxin-antitoxin (TA) system which inhibits the post-segregational killing (PSK) of plasmid-free cells, also referred to as a plasmid addiction system. Binds to and blocks the activity of CcdB; will also remove bound CcdB protein from the CcdB-GyrA complex by forming a CcdA-CcdB complex, a process termed rejuvenation. Functions as a transcriptional corepressor for the ccdAB operon, repression also requires CcdB (By similarity). From Escherichia coli
   5341..5643    +  CDS            ccdB: CCDB_ECOLI - Also known as G, letB, letD. Experimental evidence at protein level: Swiss-Prot protein existence level 1. Toxic component of a type II toxin-antitoxin (TA) system, functioning in plasmid maintainence. Responsible for the post- segregational killing (PSK) of plasmid-free cells, also referred to as a plasmid addiction system. Half-life of over 2 hours. Cell killing by CcdB is accompanied by filamentation, defects in chromosome and plasmid segregation, defects in cell division, formation of anucleate cells, decreased DNA synthesis and plasmid loss. Interferes with the activity of DN
   5687..5811    -  protein_bind   attR2: mutant version of attR; recombination site for the Gateway® LR reaction LR Clonase™
   5815..5842    +  misc_feature   MCS (fragment): pBluescript multiple cloning site
   5843..6562    +  CDS            EYFP: enhanced YFP mammalian codon-optimized
   6569..6816    +  terminator     CYC1 terminator: S. cerevisiae CYC1; transcription terminator for CYC1
   6835..6853    -  promoter       T7 promoter: promoter for bacteriophage T7 RNA polymerase
   6861..7016    +  CDS            lacZα (fragment): LacZα fragment of β-galactosidase; lacZ fragment
   7020..7448    +  rep_origin     f1 ori (sequence partly withheld): f1 bacteriophage origin of replication; arrow indicates direction of (+) strand synthesis
   7476..7528    -  misc_feature   bom (fragment): basis of mobility region from pBR322
   7559..7636    +  CDS            YO192_YEAST (fragment): Experimental evidence at protein level: Swiss-Prot protein existence level 1. From Saccharomyces cerevisiae (strain ATCC 204508 / S288c) (Baker's yeast).
   7776..8183    +  promoter       LEU2 promoter: S. cerevisiae LEU2
   8184..9278    +  CDS            LEU2: 3-isopropylmalate dehydrogenase, required for leucine biosynthesis; S. cerevisiae LEU2; yeast auxotrophic marker
   9640..9756    -  CDS            NFS1 (fragment): NFS1_YEAST - Also known as SPL1 From Saccharomyces cerevisiae (strain ATCC 204508 / S288c) (Baker's yeast).
   9755..9805    -  misc_feature   bom (fragment): basis of mobility region from pBR322
   9907..1       -  CDS            rop (fragment) (across the origin): Rop protein, which maintains plasmids at low copy number; rop
>Addgene plasmid #14217 | pAG415GAL-ccdB-EYFP | addgene full sequence | sequence record 384156 | Addgene NGS Result
GACGAAAGGGCCTCGTGATACGCCTATTTTTATAGGTTAATGTCATGATAATAATGGTTTCTTAGTATGA
TCCAATATCAAAGGAAATGATAGCATTGAAGGATGAGACTAATCCAATTGAGGAGTGGCAGCATATAGAA
CAGCTAAAGGGTAGTGCTGAAGGAAGCATACGATACCCCGCATGGAATGGGATAATATCACAGGAGGTAC
TAGACTACCTTTCATCCTACATAAATAGACGCATATAAGTACGCATTTAAGCATAAACACGCACTATGCC
GTTCTTCTCATGTATATATATATACAGGCAACACGCAGATATAGGTGCGACGTGAACAGTGAGCTGTATG
TGCGCAGCTCGCGTTGCATTTTCGGAAGCGCTCGTTTTCGGAAACGCTTTGAAGTTCCTATTCCGAAGTT
CCTATTCTCTAGAAAGTATAGGAACTTCAGAGCGCTTTTGAAAACCAAAAGCGCTCTGAAGACGCACTTT
CAAAAAACCAAAAACGCACCGGACTGTAACGAGCTACTAAAATATTGCGAATACCGCTTCCACAAACATT
GCTCAAAAGTATCTCTTTGCTATATATCTCTGTGCTATATCCCTATATAACCTACCCATCCACCTTTCGC
TCCTTGAACTTGCATCTAAACTCGACCTCTACATTTTTTATGTTTATCTCTAGTATTACTCTTTAGACAA
AAAAATTGTAGTAAGAACTATTCATAGAGTGAATCGAAAACAATACGAAAATGTAAACATTTCCTATACG
TAGTATATAGAGACAAAATAGAAGAAACCGTTCATAATTTTCTGACCAATGAAGAATCATCAACGCTATC
ACTTTCTGTTCACAAAGTATGCGCAATCCACATCGGTATAGAATATAATCGGGGATGCCTTTATCTTGAA
AAAATGCACCCGCAGCTTCGCTAGTAATCAGTAAACGCGGGAAGTGGAGTCAGGCTTTTTTTATGGAAGA
GAAAATAGACACCAAAGTAGCCTTCTTCTAACCTTAACGGACCTACAGTGCAAAAAGTTATCAAGAGACT
GCATTATAGAGCGCACAAAGGAGAAAAAAAGTAATCTAAGATGCTTTGTTAGAAAAATAGCGCTCTCGGG
ATGCATTTTTGTAGAACAAAAAAGAAGTATAGATTCTTTGTTGGTAAAATAGCGCTCTCGCGTTGCATTT
CTGTTCTGTAAAAATGCAGCTCAGATTCTTTGTTTGAAAAATTAGCGCTCTCGCGTTGCATTTTTGTTTT
ACAAAAATGAAGCACAGATTCTTCGTTGGTAAAATAGCGCTTTCGCGTTGCATTTCTGTTCTGTAAAAAT
GCAGCTCAGATTCTTTGTTTGAAAAATTAGCGCTCTCGCGTTGCATTTTTGTTCTACAAAATGAAGCACA
GATGCTTCGTTCAGGTGGCACTTTTCGGGGAAATGTGCGCGGAACCCCTATTTGTTTATTTTTCTAAATA
CATTCAAATATGTATCCGCTCATGAGACAATAACCCTGATAAATGCTTCAATAATATTGAAAAAGGAAGA
GTATGAGTATTCAACATTTCCGTGTCGCCCTTATTCCCTTTTTTGCGGCATTTTGCCTTCCTGTTTTTGC
TCACCCAGAAACGCTGGTGAAAGTAAAAGATGCTGAAGATCAGTTGGGTGCACGAGTGGGTTACATCGAA
CTGGATCTCAACAGCGGTAAGATCCTTGAGAGTTTTCGCCCCGAAGAACGTTTTCCAATGATGAGCACTT
TTAAAGTTCTGCTATGTGGCGCGGTATTATCCCGTATTGACGCCGGGCAAGAGCAACTCGGTCGCCGCAT
ACACTATTCTCAGAATGACTTGGTTGAGTACTCACCAGTCACAGAAAAGCATCTTACGGATGGCATGACA
GTAAGAGAATTATGCAGTGCTGCCATAACCATGAGTGATAACACTGCGGCCAACTTACTTCTGACAACGA
TCGGAGGACCGAAGGAGCTAACCGCTTTTTTGCACAACATGGGGGATCATGTAACTCGCCTTGATCGTTG
GGAACCGGAGCTGAATGAAGCCATACCAAACGACGAGCGTGACACCACGATGCCTGTAGCAATGGCAACA
ACGTTGCGCAAACTATTAACTGGCGAACTACTTACTCTAGCTTCCCGGCAACAATTAATAGACTGGATGG
AGGCGGATAAAGTTGCAGGACCACTTCTGCGCTCGGCCCTTCCGGCTGGCTGGTTTATTGCTGATAAATC
TGGAGCCGGTGAGCGTGGGTCTCGCGGTATCATTGCAGCACTGGGGCCAGATGGTAAGCCCTCCCGTATC
GTAGTTATCTACACGACGGGGAGTCAGGCAACTATGGATGAACGAAATAGACAGATCGCTGAGATAGGTG
CCTCACTGATTAAGCATTGGTAACTGTCAGACCAAGTTTACTCATATATACTTTAGATTGATTTAAAACT
TCATTTTTAATTTAAAAGGATCTAGGTGAAGATCCTTTTTGATAATCTCATGACCAAAATCCCTTAACGT
GAGTTTTCGTTCCACTGAGCGTCAGACCCCGTAGAAAAGATCAAAGGATCTTCTTGAGATCCTTTTTTTC
TGCGCGTAATCTGCTGCTTGCAAACAAAAAAACCACCGCTACCAGCGGTGGTTTGTTTGCCGGATCAAGA
GCTACCAACTCTTTTTCCGAAGGTAACTGGCTTCAGCAGAGCGCAGATACCAAATACTGTTCTTCTAGTG
TAGCCGTAGTTAGGCCACCACTTCAAGAACTCTGTAGCACCGCCTACATACCTCGCTCTGCTAATCCTGT
TACCAGTGGCTGCTGCCAGTGGCGATAAGTCGTGTCTTACCGGGTTGGACTCAAGACGATAGTTACCGGA
TAAGGCGCAGCGGTCGGGCTGAACGGGGGGTTCGTGCACACAGCCCAGCTTGGAGCGAACGACCTACACC
GAACTGAGATACCTACAGCGTGAGCTATGAGAAAGCGCCACGCTTCCCGAAGGGAGAAAGGCGGACAGGT
ATCCGGTAAGCGGCAGGGTCGGAACAGGAGAGCGCACGAGGGAGCTTCCAGGGGGAAACGCCTGGTATCT
TTATAGTCCTGTCGGGTTTCGCCACCTCTGACTTGAGCGTCGATTTTTGTGATGCTCGTCAGGGGGGCGG
AGCCTATGGAAAAACGCCAGCAACGCGGCCTTTTTACGGTTCCTGGCCTTTTGCTGGCCTTTTGCTCACA
TGTTCTTTCCTGCGTTATCCCCTGATTCTGTGGATAACCGTATTACCGCCTTTGAGTGAGCTGATACCGC
TCGCCGCAGCCGAACGACCGAGCGCAGCGAGTCAGTGAGCGAGGAAGCGGAAGAGCGCCCAATACGCAAA
CCGCCTCTCCCCGCGCGTTGGCCGATTCATTAATGCAGCTGGCACGACAGGTTTCCCGACTGGAAAGCGG
GCAGTGAGCGCAACGCAATTAATGTGAGTTAGCTCACTCATTAGGCACCCCAGGCTTTACACTTTATGCT
TCCGGCTCGTATGTTGTGTGGAATTGTGAGCGGATAACAATTTCACACAGGAAACAGCTATGACCATGAT
TACGCCAAGCGCGCAATTAACCCTCACTAAAGGGAACAAAAGCTGGAGCTCTAGTACGGATTAGAAGCCG
CCGAGCGGGTGACAGCCCTCCGAAGGAAGACTCTCCTCCGTGCGTCCTCGTCTTCACCGGTCGCGTTCCT
GAAACGCAGATGTGCCTCGCGCCGCACTGCTCCGAACAATAAAGATTCTACAATACTAGCTTTTATGGTT
ATGAAGAGGAAAAATTGGCAGTAACCTGGCCCCACAAACCTTCAAATGAACGAATCAAATTAACAACCAT
AGGATGATAATGCGATTAGTTTTTTAGCCTTATTTCTGGGGTAATTAATCAGCGAAGCGATGATTTTTGA
TCTATTAACAGATATATAAATGCAAAAACTGCATAACCACTTTAACTAATACTTTCAACATTTTCGGTTT
GTATTACTTCTTATTCAAATGTAATAAAAGTATCAACAAAAAATTGTTAATATACCTCTATACTTTAACG
TCAAGGAGAAAAAACCCCGGATTCTAGAACTAGTGGATCCCCCATCACAAGTTTGTACAAAAAAGCTGAA
CGAGAAACGTAAAATGATATAAATATCAATATATTAAATTAGATTTTGCATAAAAAACAGACTACATAAT
ACTGTAAAACACAACATATCCAGTCACTATGGCGGCCGCATTAGGCACCCCAGGCTTTACACTTTATGCT
TCCGGCTCGTATAATGTGTGGATTTTGAGTTAGGATCCGTCGAGATTTTCAGGAGCTAAGGAAGCTAAAA
TGGAGAAAAAAATCACTGGATATACCACCGTTGATATATCCCAATGGCATCGTAAAGAACATTTTGAGGC
ATTTCAGTCAGTTGCTCAATGTACCTATAACCAGACCGTTCAGCTGGATATTACGGCCTTTTTAAAGACC
GTAAAGAAAAATAAGCACAAGTTTTATCCGGCCTTTATTCACATTCTTGCCCGCCTGATGAATGCTCATC
CGGAATTCCGTATGGCAATGAAAGACGGTGAGCTGGTGATATGGGATAGTGTTCACCCTTGTTACACCGT
TTTCCATGAGCAAACTGAAACGTTTTCATCGCTCTGGAGTGAATACCACGACGATTTCCGGCAGTTTCTA
CACATATATTCGCAAGATGTGGCGTGTTACGGTGAAAACCTGGCCTATTTCCCTAAAGGGTTTATTGAGA
ATATGTTTTTCGTCTCAGCCAATCCCTGGGTGAGTTTCACCAGTTTTGATTTAAACGTGGCCAATATGGA
CAACTTCTTCGCCCCCGTTTTCACCATGGGCAAATATTATACGCAAGGCGACAAGGTGCTGATGCCGCTG
GCGATTCAGGTTCATCATGCCGTTTGTGATGGCTTCCATGTCGGCAGAATGCTTAATGAATTACAACAGT
ACTGCGATGAGTGGCAGGGCGGGGCGTAAACGCGTGGATCCGGCTTACTAAAAGCCAGATAACAGTATGC
GTATTTGCGCGCTGATTTTTGCGGTATAAGAATATATACTGATATGTATACCCGAAGTATGTCAAAAAGA
GGTATGCTATGAAGCAGCGTATTACAGTGACAGTTGACAGCGACAGCTATCAGTTGCTCAAGGCATATAT
GATGTCAATATCTCCGGTCTGGTAAGCACAACCATGCAGAATGAAGCCCGTCGTCTGCGTGCCGAACGCT
GGAAAGCGGAAAATCAGGAAGGGATGGCTGAGGTCGCCCGGTTTATTGAAATGAACGGCTCTTTTGCTGA
CGAGAACAGGGGCTGGTGAAATGCAGTTTAAGGTTTACACCTATAAAAGAGAGAGCCGTTATCGTCTGTT
TGTGGATGTACAGAGTGATATTATTGACACGCCCGGGCGACGGATGGTGATCCCCCTGGCCAGTGCACGT
CTGCTGTCAGATAAAGTCTCCCGTGAACTTTACCCGGTGGTGCATATCGGGGATGAAAGCTGGCGCATGA
TGACCACCGATATGGCCAGTGTGCCGGTCTCCGTTATCGGGGAAGAAGTGGCTGATCTCAGCCACCGCGA
AAATGACATCAAAAACGCCATTAACCTGATGTTCTGGGGAATATAAATGTCAGGCTCCCTTATACACAGC
CAGTCTGCAGGTCGACCATAGTGACTGGATATGTTGTGTTTTACAGTATTATGTAGTCTGTTTTTTATGC
AAAATCTAATTTAATATATTGATATTTATATCATTTTACGTTTCTCGTTCAGCTTTCTTGTACAAAGTGG
TGATGGGCTGCAGGAATTCGATATCAAGCTTAATGGTGAGCAAGGGCGAGGAGCTGTTCACCGGGGTGGT
GCCCATCCTGGTCGAGCTGGACGGCGACGTAAACGGCCACAAGTTCAGCGTGTCCGGCGAGGGCGAGGGC
GATGCCACCTACGGCAAGCTGACCCTGAAGTTCATCTGCACCACCGGCAAGCTGCCCGTGCCCTGGCCCA
CCCTCGTGACCACCTTCGGCTACGGCCTGCAGTGCTTCGCCCGCTACCCCGACCACATGAAGCAGCACGA
CTTCTTCAAGTCCGCCATGCCCGAAGGCTACGTCCAGGAGCGCACCATCTTCTTCAAGGACGACGGCAAC
TACAAGACCCGCGCCGAGGTGAAGTTCGAGGGCGACACCCTGGTGAACCGCATCGAGCTGAAGGGCATCG
ACTTCAAGGAGGACGGCAACATCCTGGGGCACAAGCTGGAGTACAACTACAACAGCCACAACGTCTATAT
CATGGCCGACAAGCAGAAGAACGGCATCAAGGTGAACTTCAAGATCCGCCACAACATCGAGGACGGCAGC
GTGCAGCTCGCCGACCACTACCAGCAGAACACCCCCATCGGCGACGGCCCCGTGCTGCTGCCCGACAACC
ACTACCTGAGCTACCAGTCCGCCCTGAGCAAAGACCCCAACGAGAAGCGCGATCACATGGTCCTGCTGGA
GTTCGTGACCGCCGCCGGGATCACTCTCGGCATGGACGAGCTGTACAAGTAACTCGAGTCATGTAATTAG
TTATGTCACGCTTACATTCACGCCCTCCCCCCACATCCGCTCTAACCGAAAAGGAAGGAGTTAGACAACC
TGAAGTCTAGGTCCCTATTTATTTTTTTATAGTTATGTTAGTATTAAGAACGTTATTTATATTTCAAATT
TTTCTTTTTTTTCTGTACAGACGCGTGTACGCATGTAACATTATACTGAAAACCTTGCTTGAGAAGGTTT
TGGGACGCTCGAAGGCTTTAATTTGCGGCCGGTACCCAATTCGCCCTATAGTGAGTCGTATTACGCGCGC
TCACTGGCCGTCGTTTTACAACGTCGTGACTGGGAAAACCCTGGCGTTACCCAACTTAATCGCCTTGCAG
CACATCCCCCTTTCGCCAGCTGGCGTAATAGCGAAGAGGCCCGCACCGATCGCCCTTCCCAACAGTTGCG
CAGCCTGAATGGCGAATGG
[124 nt withheld, positions 7020-7143]
C
[91 nt withheld, positions 7145-7235]
A
[49 nt withheld, positions 7237-7285]
CCTTTGACGTTGGAGTCCACGTTCTTT
[37 nt withheld, positions 7313-7349]
ACCCTATCTCGGTCTATTCTTTTGATTTATAAGGGATTTTGCCGATTTCGGCCTATTGGTTAAAAAATGA
GCTGATTTAACAAAAATTTAACGCGAATTTTAACAAAATATTAACGCTTACAATTTCCTGATGCGGTATT
TTCTCCTTACGCATCTGTGCGGTATTTCACACCGCATATCGACCGGTCGAGGAGAACTTCTAGTATATCT
ACATACCTAATATTATTGCCTTATTAAAAATGGAATCCCAACAATTACATCAAAATCCACATTCTCTTCA
AAATCAATTGTCCTGTACTTCCTTGTTCATGTGTGTTCAAAAACGTTATATTTATAGGATAATTATACTC
TATTTCTCAACAAGTAATTGGTTGTTTGGCCGAGCGGTCTAAGGCGCCTGATTCAAGAAATATCTTGACC
GCAGTTAACTGTGGGAATACTCAGGTATCGTAAGATGCAAGAGTTCGAATCTCTTAGCAACCATTATTTT
TTTCCTCAACATAACGAGAACACACAGGGGCGCTATCGCACAGAATCAAATTCGATGACTGGAAATTTTT
TGTTAATTTCAGAGGTCGCCTGACGCATATACCTTTTTCAACTGAAAAATTGGGAGAAAAAGGAAAGGTG
AGAGCGCCGGAACCGGCTTTTCATATAGAATAGAGAAGCGTTCATGACTAAATGCTTGCATCACAATACT
TGAAGTTGACAATATTATTTAAGGACCTATTGTTTTTTCCAATAGGTGGTTAGCAATCGTCTTACTTTCT
AACTTTTCTTACCTTTTACATTTCAGCAATATATATATATATATTTCAAGGATATACCATTCTAATGTCT
GCCCCTAAGAAGATCGTCGTTTTGCCAGGTGACCACGTTGGTCAAGAAATCACAGCCGAAGCCATTAAGG
TTCTTAAAGCTATTTCTGATGTTCGTTCCAATGTCAAGTTCGATTTCGAAAATCATTTAATTGGTGGTGC
TGCTATCGATGCTACAGGTGTTCCACTTCCAGATGAGGCGCTGGAAGCCTCCAAGAAGGCTGATGCCGTT
TTGTTAGGTGCTGTGGGTGGTCCTAAATGGGGTACCGGTAGTGTTAGACCTGAACAAGGTTTACTAAAAA
TCCGTAAAGAACTTCAATTGTACGCCAACTTAAGACCATGTAACTTTGCATCCGACTCTCTTTTAGACTT
ATCTCCAATCAAGCCACAATTTGCTAAAGGTACTGACTTCGTTGTTGTCAGAGAATTAGTGGGAGGTATT
TACTTTGGTAAGAGAAAGGAAGACGATGGTGATGGTGTCGCTTGGGATAGTGAACAATACACCGTTCCAG
AAGTGCAAAGAATCACAAGAATGGCCGCTTTCATGGCCCTACAACATGAGCCACCATTGCCTATTTGGTC
CTTGGATAAAGCTAATGTTTTGGCCTCTTCAAGATTATGGAGAAAAACTGTGGAGGAAACCATCAAGAAC
GAATTCCCTACATTGAAGGTTCAACATCAATTGATTGATTCTGCCGCCATGATCCTAGTTAAGAACCCAA
CCCACCTAAATGGTATTATAATCACCAGCAACATGTTTGGTGATATCATCTCCGATGAAGCCTCCGTTAT
CCCAGGTTCCTTGGGTTTGTTGCCATCTGCGTCCTTGGCCTCTTTGCCAGACAAGAACACCGCATTTGGT
TTGTACGAACCATGCCACGGTTCTGCTCCAGATTTGCCAAAGAATAAGGTCAACCCTATCGCCACTATCT
TGTCTGCTGCAATGATGTTGAAATTGTCATTGAACTTGCCTGAAGAAGGTAAGGCCATTGAAGATGCAGT
TAAAAAGGTTTTGGATGCAGGTATCAGAACTGGTGATTTAGGTGGTTCCAACAGTACCACCGAAGTCGGT
GATGCTGTCGCCGAAGAAGTTAAGAAAATCCTTGCTTAAAAAGATTCTCTTTTTTTATGATATTTGTACA
TAAACTTTATAAATGAAATTCATAATAGAAACGACACGAAATTACAAAATGGAATATGTTCATAGGGTAG
ACGAAACTATATACGCAATCTACATACATTTATCAAGAAGGAGAAAAAGGAGGATGTAAAGGAATACAGG
TAAGCAAATTGATACTAATGGCTCAACGTGATAAGGAAAAAGAATTGCACTTTAACATTAATATTGACAA
GGAGGAGGGCACCACACAAAAAGTTAGGTGTAACAGAAAATCATGAAACTATGATTCCTAATTTATATAT
TGGAGGATTTTCTCTAAAAAAAAAAAAATACAACAAATAAAAAACACTCAATGACCTGACCATTTGATGG
AGTTTAAGTCAATACCTTCTTGAACCATTTCCCATAATGGTGAAAGTTCCCTCAAGAATTTTACTCTGTC
AGAAACGGCCTTAACGACGTAGTCGATATGGTGCACTCTCAGTACAATCTGCTCTGATGCCGCATAGTTA
AGCCAGCCCCGACACCCGCCAACACCCGCTGACGCGCCCTGACGGGCTTGTCTGCTCCCGGCATCCGCTT
ACAGACAAGCTGTGACCGTCTCCGGGAGCTGCATGTGTCAGAGGTTTTCACCGTCATCACCGAAACGCGC
GA
