>Addgene plasmid #14217 | pAG415GAL-ccdB-EYFP | addgene partial sequence | sequence record 20616 | 14217 with pRS_marker
GTTAAGGCCGTTTCTGACAGAGTAAAATTCTTAGAGGGAACTTTCACCATTATGGGAAATGGTTCAAGAA
GGTATTGACTTAAACTCCATCAAATGGTCAGGTCATTGAGTGTTTTTTATTTGTTGTATTTTTTTTTTTT
TAGAGAAAATCCTCCAATATATAAATTAGGAATCATAGTTTCATGATTTTCTGTTACACCTAACTTTTTG
TGTGGTGCCCTCCTCCTTGTCAATATTAATGTTAAAGTGCAATTCTTTTTCCTTATCACGTTGAGCCATT
AGTATCAATTTGCTTACCTGTATTCCTTTACATCCTCCTTTTTCTCCTTCTTGATAAATGTATGTAGATT
GCGTATATAGTTTCGTCTACCCTATGAACATATTCCATTTTGTAATTTCGTGTCGTTTCTATTATGAATT
TCATTTATAAAGTTTATGTACAAATATCATAAAAAAAGAGAATCTTTTTAAGCAAGGATTTTCTTAACTT
CTTCGGCGACAGCATCACCGACTTCGGTGGTACTGTTGGAACCACCTAAATCACCAGTTCTGATACCTGC
ATCCAAAACCTTTTTAACTGCATCTTCAATGGCCTTACCTTCTTCAGGCAAGTTCAATGACAATTTCAAC
ATCATTGCAGCAGACAAGATAATGGCGATAGGGTTGACCTTATTCTTTGGCAAATCTGGA
