>Addgene plasmid #14217 | pAG415GAL-ccdB-EYFP | addgene partial sequence | sequence record 20617 | 14217 with GW5
GGAAGCTAAAGTGTAAAGCCTGGGGGTGCCTAATGCGGCCGCCATAGTGACTGGATATGTTGTGTTTTAC
AGTATTATGTAGTCTGTTTTTTATGCAAAATCTAATTTAATATATTGATATTTATATCATTTTACGTTTC
TCGTTCAGCTTTTTTGTACAAACTTGTGATGGGGGATCCACTAGTTCTAGAATCCGGGGTTTTTTCTCCT
TGACGTTAAAGTATAGAGGTATATTAACAATTTTTTGTTGATACTTTTATTACATTTGAATAAGAAGTAA
TACAAACCGAAAATGTTGAAAGTATTAGTTAAAGTGGTTATGCAGTTTTTGCATTTATATATCTGTTAAT
AGATCAAAAATCATCGCTTCGCTGATTAATTACCCCAGAAATAAGGCTAAAAAACTAATCGCATTATCAT
CCTATGGTTGTTAATTTGATTCGTTCATTTGAAGGTTTGTGGGGCCAGGTTACTGCCAATTTTTCCTCTT
CATAACCATAAAAGCTAGTATTGTAGAATCTTTATTGTTCGGAGCAGTGCGGCGCGAGGCACATCTGCGT
TTCAGGAACGCGACCGGTGAAGACGAGGACGCACGGAGGAGAGTCTTCCTTCGGAGGGCTGTCACCCGCT
CGGCGGCTTCTAATCCGTACTAGAGCTC
