>Addgene plasmid #14217 | pAG415GAL-ccdB-EYFP | addgene partial sequence | sequence record 20618 | 14217 with GW3
CGGGGAAGAAGTGGCTGAATCTCAGCCACCGCGAAAATGACATCAAAAACGCCATTAACCTGATGTTCTG
GGGAATATAAATGTCAGGCTCCCTTATACACAGCCAGTCTGCAGGTCGACCATAGTGACTGGATATGTTG
TGTTTTACAGTATTATGTAGTCTGTTTTTTATGCAAAATCTAATTTAATATATTGATATTTATATCATTT
TACGTTTCTCGTTCAGCTTTCTTGTACAAAGTGGTGATGGGCTGCAGGAATTCGATATCAAGCTTAATGG
TGAGCAAGGGCGAGGAGCTGTTCACCGGGGTGGTGCCCATCCTGGTCGAGCTGGACGGCGACGTAAACGG
CCACAAGTTCAGCGTGTCCGGCGAGGGCGAGGGCGATGCCACCTACGGCAAGCTGACCCTGAAGTTCATC
TGCACCACCGGCAAGCTGCCCGTGCCCTGGCCCACCCTCGTGACCACCTTCGGCTACGGCCTGCAGTGCT
TCGCCCGCTACCCCGACCACATGAAGCAGCACGACTTCTTCAAGTCCGCCATGCCCGAAGGCTACGTCCA
GGAGCGCACCATCTTCTTCAAGGACGACGGCAACTACAAGACCCGCGCCGAGGTGAAGTTCGAGGGCGAC
ACCCTGGTGAACCGCATCGAGCTGAAGGGCATCGACTT
